>Addgene plasmid #199108 | pGL2_176 | addgene full sequence | sequence record 398552 | Addgene NGS Result
GCAAGGAGTTGACATAAGCCTGTTCGGTTCGTAAACTGTAATGCAAGTAGCGTATGCGCTCACGCAACTG
GTCCAGAACCTTGACCGAACGCAGCGGTGGTAACGGCGCAGTGGCGGTTTTCATGGCTTGTTATGACTGT
TTTTTTGTACAGTCTATGCCTCGGGCATCCAAGCAGCAAGCGCGTTACGCCGTGGGTCGATGTTTGATGT
TATGGAGCAGCAACGAATGTTACGCAGCAGCAACGATGTTACGCAGCAGGGCAGTCGCCCTAAAACAAAG
TTAGGTGGCTCAAGTATGGGCATCATTCGCACATGTAGGCTCGGCCCTGACCAAGTCAAATCCATGCGGG
CTGCTCTTGATCTTTTCGGTCGTGAGTTCGGAGACGTAGCCACCTACTCCCAACATCAGCCGGACTCCGA
TTACCTCGGGAACTTGCTCCGTAGTAAGACATTCATCGCGCTTGCTGCCTTCGACCAAGAAGCGGTTGTT
GGCGCTCTCGCGGCTTACGTTCTGCCCAAGTTTGAGCAGCCGCGTAGTGAGATCTATATCTATGATCTCG
CAGTCTCCGGAGAGCACCGGAGGCAGGGCATTGCCACCGCGCTCATCAATCTCCTCAAGCATGAGGCCAA
CGCGCTTGGTGCTTATGTGATCTACGTGCAAGCAGATTACGGTGACGATCCCGCAGTGGCTCTCTATACA
AAGTTGGGCATACGGGAAGAAGTGATGCACTTTGATATCGACCCAAGTACCGCCACCTAAGCTTGAGCGC
ATGCTCGAGTACTTCGCCTGGACCATGCTCGCCGTCGTCTTCGGCTTCCTCCTCTTCGTCAACCTCGCCT
ACGTCCCCCTCGGCCACTGGGCCGAGGCCTTCGCCGGCTTCTTCAAATTTTCAGGGCTGCCGCACCCCAT
CGACTGGGGGCTCGCTATACAGGAGTTGACGGCTAGCTCAGTCCTAGGTACAGTGCTAGCTACTAGGAGG
AAAAAAATGGTGAGTAAGGGTGAAGCCGTGATTAAAGAGTTCATGCGCTTCAAAGTGCATATGGAGGGCT
CAATGAACGGCCATGAATTTGAAATTGAAGGTGAAGGAGAAGGCCGTCCGTATGAGGGCACCCAGACCGC
CAAACTGAAAGTCACAAAGGGTGGCCCGCTGCCGTTTTCGTGGGATATTTTATCCCCTCAATTCATGTAC
GGCAGCCGGGCGTTTATTAAACACCCGGCGGATATCCCGGATTACTATAAGCAATCTTTTCCAGAAGGCT
TTAAATGGGAGCGCGTGATGAATTTTGAAGACGGAGGTGCTGTTACCGTGACCCAGGACACGAGCTTAGA
AGACGGTACCTTGATCTATAAGGTAAAGCTGCGTGGTACCAATTTCCCGCCGGATGGGCCAGTTATGCAG
AAAAAGACTATGGGCTGGGAAGCATCGACGGAGCGTCTTTACCCCGAAGACGGCGTCCTGAAAGGCGATA
TTAAAATGGCCCTGCGACTGAAAGACGGCGGTCGCTACCTTGCAGATTTCAAAACAACGTATAAAGCGAA
AAAACCTGTGCAGATGCCCGGGGCGTACAACGTTGATCGCAAACTAGATATCACTTCACACAACGAAGAT
TACACGGTAGTCGAACAGTATGAACGTAGCGAGGGGCGCCATAGCACCGGAGGCATGGATGAACTCTATA
AATAAGCTTCGCTCGTGCTCGCCGCGACCTTCCTCTTCATGCACCTCTTCGGCATCGGGCTGCACAACGC
TACAGAGGAGCTTTTCCGCTGCATAACCCTGCTTCGGGGTCATTATAGCGATTTTTTCGGTATATCCATC
CTTTTTCGCACGATATACAGGATTTTGCCAAAGGGTTCGTGTAGACTTTCCTTGGTGTATCCAACGGCGT
CAGCCGGGCAGGATAGGTGAAGTAGGCCCACCCGCGAGCGGGTGTTCCTTCTTCACTGTCCCTTATTCGC
ACCTGGCGGTGCTCAACGGGAATCCTGCTCTGCGAGGCTGGCCGTACGCTAGGTATACTTGAGACCACCC
CAGGATACATAGATTACCACAACTCCGAGCCCTTCCACCTAGCGTGCTAACCACGCACGCTATTGTTGTA
TAGGCTAGGTGGAGGCTCAGTGATGATAAGTCTGCGATGGTGGATGCATGTGTCATGGTCATAGCTGTTT
CCTGTGTGAAATTGTTATCCGCTCAGAGGGCACAATCCTATTCCGCGCTATCCGACAATCTCCAAGACAT
TAGGTGGAGTTCAGTTCGGCGTATGGCATATGTCGCTGGAAAGAACATGTGAGCAAAAGGCCAGCAAAAG
GCCAGGAACCGTAAAAAGGCCGCGTTGCTGGCGTTACAGCTGGGCGCGCCCCATGTCAGCCGTTAAGTGT
TCCTGTGTCACTCAAAATTGCTTTGAGAGGCTCTAAGGGCTTCTCAGTGCGTTACATCCCTGGCTTGTTG
TCCACAACCGTTAAACCTTAAAGGCTTTAAAAGCCTTATATATTCTTTTTTTTCTTATAAAACTTAAAAC
CTTAGAGGCTATTTAAGTTGCTGATTTATATTAATTTTATTGTTCAAACATGAGAGCTTAGTACGTGAAA
CATGAGAGCTTAGTACGTTAGCCATGAGAGCTTAGTACGTTAGCCATGAGGGTTTAGTTCGTTAAACATG
AGAGCTTAGTACGTTAAACATGAGAGCTTAGTACGTGAAACATGAGAGCTTAGTACGTACTATCAACAGG
TTGAACTGCTGATCTTCAGATCGGCGCGCCGGCCGGCCGAAGATCCTTTGATCTTTTCTACGGGGTCTGA
CGCTCTATTCAACAAAGCCGCCGTCCCGTCAAGTCAGCGTAAATGGGTAGGGGGCTTCAAATCGTCCCCC
CATACGATATAAGTTGTTACTAGTGCTTGGATTCTCACCAATAAAAAACGCCCGGCGGCAACCGAGCGTT
CTGAACAAATCCAGATGGAGTTCTGAGGTCATTACTGGATCTATCAACAGGAGTCCAAGCGAGCTCGATA
TCAAATTACGCCCCGCCCTGCCACTCATCGCAGTACTGTTGTAATTCATTAAGCATTCTGCCGACATGGA
AGCCATCACAAACGGCATGATGAACCTGAATCGCCAGCGGCATCAGCACCTTGTCGCCTTGCGTATAATA
TTTGCCCATGGTGAAAACGGGGGCGAAGAAGTTGTCCATATTGGCCACGTTTAAATCAAAACTGGTGAAA
CTCACCCAGGGATTGGCTGAGACGAAAAACATATTCTCAATAAACCCTTTAGGGAAATAGGCCAGGTTTT
CACCGTAACACGCCACATCTTGCGAATATATGTGTAGAAACTGCCGGAAATCGTCGTGGTATTCACTCCA
GAGCGATGAAAACGTTTCAGTTTGCTCATGGAAAACGGTGTAACAAGGGTGAACACTATCCCATATCACC
AGCTCACCGTCTTTCATTGCCATACGAAATTCCGGATGAGCATTCATCAGGCGGGCAAGAATGTGAATAA
AGGCCGGATAAAACTTGTGCTTATTTTTCTTTACGGTCTTTAAAAAGGCCGTAATATCCAGCTGAACGGT
CTGGTTATAGGTACATTGAGCAACTGACTGAAATGCCTCAAAATGTTCTTTACGATGCCATTGGGATATA
TCAACGGTGGTATATCCAGTGATTTTTTTCTCCATTTTAGCTTCCTTAGCTCCTGAAAATCTCGATAACT
CAAAAAATACGCCCGGTAGTGATCTTATTTCATTATGGTGAAAGTTGGAACCTCTTACGTGCCGATCAAC
GTCTCATTGATACCTGAAACAAAACCCATCGTACGGCCAAGGAAGTCTCCAATAACTGTGATCCACCACA
AGCGCCAGGGTTTTCCCAGTCACGACGTTGTAAAACGACGGCCAGTCATGCATAATCCGCACGCATCTGG
AATAAGGAAGTGCCATTCCGCCTGACCTTAGCGTGCGAACAGCACGCTATTGTTGTATCATTACTCGCAT
CCATTCTCAGGCTGTCTCGTCTCGTCTCCGAGGTCTCAGGAGAATGAGTCAGGGTCACGCGTAGGACGCG
TCGAGTAGGGTTCTCCGTATGTCATCTCAGCGTTCCGCAGCCACACGCCGTGTGAAGCTGGGGAGCTAGA
AATATTTTATCTGATTAATAAGATGATCTTCTTGAGATCGTTTTGGTCTGCGCGTAATCTCTTGCTCTGA
AAACGAAAAAACCGCCTTGCAGGGCGGTTTTTCGAAGGTTCTCTGAGCTACCAACTCTTTGAACCGAGGT
AACTGGCTTGGAGGAGCGCAGTCACCAAAACTTGTCCTTTCAGTTTAGCCTTAACCGGCGCATGACTTCA
AGACTAACTCCTCTAAATCAATTACCAGTGGCTGCTGCCAGTGGTGCTTTTGCATGTCTTTCCGGGTTGG
ACTCAAGACGATAGTTACCGGATAAGGCGCAGCGGTCGGACTGAACGGGGGGTTCGTGCATACAGTCCAG
CTTGGAGCGAACTGCCTACCCGGAACTGAGTGTCAGGCGTGGAATGAGACAAACGCGGCCATAACAGCGG
AATGACACCGGTAAACCGAAAGGCAGGAACAGGAGAGCGCACGAGGGAGCCGCCAGGGGGAAACGCCTGG
TATCTTTATAGTCCTGTCGGGTTTCGCCACCACTGATTTGAGCGTCAGATTTCGTGATGCTTGTCAGGGG
GGCGGAGCCTATGGAAAAACGGCTTTGCCGCGGCCCTCTCACTTCCCTGTTAAGTATCTTCCTGGCATCT
TCCAGGAAATCTCCGCCCCGTTCGTAAGCCATTTCCGCTCGCCGCAGTCGAACGACCGAGCGTAGCGAGT
CAGTGAGCGAGGAAGCGGAATATATCCCGCTA
Features (pLannotate 1.2.2; 12 found; start..end, strand, type, name):
      9..37      +  promoter       Pc promoter: intI1 (promoter lies within the coding sequence); class 1 integron promoter
    227..760     +  CDS            GmR: gentamycin acetyltransferase; aacC1; confers resistance to gentamycin
    936..960     +  promoter       J23119(SpeI) promoter (fragment): bacterial promoter (Registry of Standard Biological Parts BBa J23119) modified to end with an SpeI site
    987..1682    +  CDS            mScarlet-I: mScarlet-I is a basic (constitutively fluorescent) red fluorescent protein published in 2016, derived from synthetic construct. It is reported to be a rapidly-maturing monomer with moderate acid sensitivity.
   1896..2004    +  oriT           oriT: incP origin of transfer
   2364..2752    -  rep_origin     R6K γ ori: γ replication origin from E. coli plasmid R6K; requires the R6K initiator protein pi for replication
   2901..2995    -  terminator     lambda t0 terminator: transcription terminator from phage lambda
   3019..3675    -  CDS            cat: CAT_ECOLX - Experimental evidence at protein level: Swiss-Prot protein existence level 1. This enzyme is an effector of chloramphenicol resistance in bacteria. From Escherichia coli. This protein is used as a marker in many commonly used cloning vectors, such as pACYC184.
   3676..3778    -  promoter       cat promoter: promoter of the E. coli cat gene encoding chloramphenicol acetyltransferase
   3853..3896    -  CDS            lacZα (fragment): LacZα fragment of β-galactosidase; lacZ fragment
   4162..4707    +  rep_origin     p15A ori: Plasmids containing the medium-copy-number p15A origin of replication can be propagated in E. coli cells that contain a second plasmid with the ColE1 origin.
   4795..4850    +  rep_origin     RSF ori (fragment): Plasmids containing the RSF 1030 origin of replication can be propagated in E. coli cells that contain additional plasmids with compatible origins.
