[The description below was written by a language model from this plasmid's Addgene catalogue record and pLannotate feature annotations shown in this document.]
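Description:
pGL2_176 is a 4.9 kb synthetic-biology "Level 2" plasmid from a modular assembly series built to test which origins of replication function in non-model bacteria. No conventional backbone is recorded. For maintenance in E. coli it carries the R6K γ origin, which fires only when the π initiator protein is supplied, which explains the pir-116 propagation strain and the high copy number listed. A chloramphenicol acetyltransferase gene, with its own cat promoter and a lambda t0 terminator, sits alongside this origin. A short lacZα fragment nearby is probably a remnant of the cloning site used during assembly, although the record lists the cloning method as unknown.

The payload combines four parts. The candidate origin under test here is p15A, paired with a sequencing barcode (NGS barcode 24) that is named in the catalogue entry but not annotated in the feature table. A gentamicin acetyltransferase gene (aacC1) lies downstream of a class 1 integron Pc promoter and provides selection in the recipient. An mScarlet-I red fluorescent protein cassette, preceded by a fragment of the strong constitutive J23119 promoter, acts as a visual reporter. An IncP oriT allows the plasmid to be mobilised by conjugation from a donor that supplies the transfer functions. A small fragment annotated as RSF ori near the end of the sequence may simply reflect sequence similarity rather than a separate functional origin.

Because R6K γ cannot replicate without π, persistence of the plasmid in a recipient lacking pir depends on the barcoded origin. Members of such a library can therefore be pooled, transferred, selected on gentamicin, and the working origins identified by barcode sequencing, with fluorescence confirming expression.
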