Addgene plasmid #199108: pGL2_176
Purpose: Level 2 plasmid, barcoded ORI with gentamicin resistance cassette and mScarlet-I reporter
Depositing lab: Charlie Gilbert & Nili Ostrov & Cultivarium Tools. Depositing organization: Cultivarium, Convergent Research. Publication: A scalable framework for high-throughput identification of functional origins of replication in non-model bacteria. Gilbert C, Brumwell SL, Crits-Christoph A, Kang SC, Martin-Moldes Z, Alsharif W, Esmurria A, Nguyen M-A, Lee HH, Ostrov N. bioRxiv 2023.05.19.541510 10.1101/2023.05.19.541510.
Backbone
  Vector backbone: n/a
  Vector type: Synthetic Biology
Growth in bacteria
  Bacterial resistance: Chloramphenicol and Gentamicin, 25 & 10 μg/mL
  Growth temperature: 37°C
  Growth strain: E. coli pir-116
  Copy number: High Copy
Gene/Insert
  Gene/Insert name: p15A ORI plus NGS barcode 24, gentamicin resistance cassette, mScarlet-I cassette, oriT
  Species: Synthetic
  Cloning method: Unknown
Terms and licenses: Academic/Nonprofit Terms; Industry Terms: Not Available to Industry
How to cite: pGL2_176 was a gift from Charlie Gilbert & Nili Ostrov & Cultivarium Tools (Addgene plasmid # 199108 ; http://n2t.net/addgene:199108 ; RRID:Addgene_199108)
